LOCUS       Exported 6554 bp ds-DNA circular SYN 09-DEC-2022
DEFINITION  Mammalian expression plasmid for SARS-CoV-2 nsp10.
ACCESSION   .
VERSION     .
KEYWORDS    pGBW-m4134309
SOURCE      synthetic DNA construct
  ORGANISM  synthetic DNA construct
REFERENCE   1 (bases 1 to 6554)
  TITLE     SARS-CoV-2 protein Mammalian expression constructs, tagged, for
            protein expression and/or purification
REFERENCE   2 (bases 1 to 6554)
  AUTHORS   .
  TITLE     Direct Submission
  JOURNAL   Exported Dec 9, 2022 from SnapGene Server 1.1.58
            http://www.snapgene.com
FEATURES             Location/Qualifiers
     source          1..6554
                     /organism="synthetic DNA construct"
                     /mol_type="other DNA"
     CDS             425..445
                     /codon_start=1
                     /product="tobacco etch virus (TEV) protease recognition and
                     cleavage site"
                     /label=TEV site
                     /translation="ENLYFQS"
     CDS             446..463
                     /codon_start=1
                     /product="6xHis affinity tag"
                     /label=6xHis
                     /translation="HHHHHH"
     polyA_signal    516..637
                     /label=SV40 poly(A) signal
                     /note="SV40 polyadenylation signal"
     primer_bind     complement(527..546)
                     /label=EBV-rev
                     /note="SV40 polyA terminator, reverse primer"
     primer_bind     581..600
                     /label=SV40pA-R
                     /note="SV40 polyA, reverse primer"
     terminator      752..798
                     /label=T7 terminator
                     /note="transcription terminator for bacteriophage T7 RNA
                     polymerase"
     terminator      828..964
                     /label=rrnG terminator
                     /note="transcription terminator from the E. coli ribosomal
                     RNA rrnG operon (Albrechtsen et al., 1991)"
     misc_feature    1009..1080
                     /label=3' beta-globin insulator
                     /note="insulator downstream of the human beta-globin locus
                     (Farrell et al., 2002)"
     rep_origin      complement(1306..1894)
                     /direction=LEFT
                     /label=ori
                     /note="high-copy-number ColE1/pMB1/pBR322/pUC origin of
                     replication"
     primer_bind     complement(1386..1405)
                     /label=pBR322ori-F
                     /note="pBR322 origin, forward primer"
     promoter        2394..3603
                     /label=UbC promoter
                     /note="human ubiquitin C promoter"
     primer_bind     3440..3459
                     /label=hUBCpro-F
                     /note="Human Ubiquitin C (UbC) promoter, forward primer"
     CDS             3607..4206
                     /codon_start=1
                     /gene="pac from Streptomyces alboniger"
                     /product="puromycin N-acetyltransferase"
                     /label=PuroR
                     /note="confers resistance to puromycin"
                     /translation="MTEYKPTVRLATRDDVPRAVRTLAAAFADYPATRHTVDPDRHIER
                     VTELQELFLTRVGLDIGKVWVADDGAAVAVWTTPESVEAGAVFAEIGPRMAELSGSRLA
                     AQQQMEGLLAPHRPKEPAWFLATVGVSPDHQGKGLGSAVVLPGVEAAERAGVPAFLETS
                     APRNLPFYERLGFTVTADVEVPEGPRTWCMTRKPGA"
     primer_bind     complement(3607..3626)
                     /label=Puro-R
                     /note="Puromycin resistance gene, reverse primer. Also
                     called puro-variant-R"
     primer_bind     4103..4123
                     /label=Puro-F
                     /note="Puromycin resistance gene, forward primer"
     polyA_signal    4233..4281
                     /note="synthetic polyadenylation signal"
     CDS             4547..5407
                     /codon_start=1
                     /gene="bla"
                     /product="beta-lactamase"
                     /label=AmpR
                     /note="confers resistance to ampicillin, carbenicillin, and
                     related antibiotics"
                     /translation="MSIQHFRVALIPFFAAFCLPVFAHPETLVKVKDAEDQLGARVGYI
                     ELDLNSGKILESFRPEERFPMMSTFKVLLCGAVLSRIDAGQEQLGRRIHYSQNDLVEYS
                     PVTEKHLTDGMTVRELCSAAITMSDNTAANLLLTTIGGPKELTAFLHNMGDHVTRLDRW
                     EPELNEAIPNDERDTTMPVAMATTLRKLLTGELLTLASRQQLIDWMEADKVAGPLLRSA
                     LPAGWFIADKSGAGERGSRGIIAALGPDGKPSRIVVIYTTGSQATMDERNRQIAEIGAS
                     LIKHW"
     primer_bind     complement(4765..4784)
                     /label=Amp-R
                     /note="Ampicillin resistance gene, reverse primer"
     terminator      5420..5556
                     /label=rrnG terminator
                     /note="transcription terminator from the E. coli ribosomal
                     RNA rrnG operon (Albrechtsen et al., 1991)"
     misc_feature    5708..5779
                     /label=5' beta-globin insulator
                     /note="insulator upstream of the human beta-globin locus
                     (Farrell et al., 2002)"
     terminator      5784..5830
                     /label=T7 terminator
                     /note="transcription terminator for bacteriophage T7 RNA
                     polymerase"
     polyA_signal    5848..5896
                     /note="synthetic polyadenylation signal"
     enhancer        5977..6280
                     /label=CMV enhancer
                     /note="human cytomegalovirus immediate early enhancer"
     promoter        6282..6484
                     /label=CMV promoter
                     /note="human cytomegalovirus (CMV) immediate early
                     promoter"
     primer_bind     6435..6455
                     /label=CMV-F
                     /note="Human CMV immediate early promoter, forward primer"
     regulatory      6553..8
                     /regulatory_class="other"
                     /note="vertebrate consensus sequence for strong initiation
                     of translation (Kozak, 1987)"
ORIGIN
        1 caccatgnnn nnnnnnnnnn nnnnnnnnnn nnnnnnnnnn nnnnnnnnnn nnnnnnnnnn
       61 nnnnnnnnnn nnnnnnnnnn nnnnnnnnnn nnnnnnnnnn nnnnnnnnnn nnnnnnnnnn
      121 nnnnnnnnnn nnnnnnnnnn nnnnnnnnnn nnnnnnnnnn nnnnnnnnnn nnnnnnnnnn
      181 nnnnnnnnnn nnnnnnnnnn nnnnnnnnnn nnnnnnnnnn nnnnnnnnnn nnnnnnnnnn
      241 nnnnnnnnnn nnnnnnnnnn nnnnnnnnnn nnnnnnnnnn nnnnnnnnnn nnnnnnnnnn
      301 nnnnnnnnnn nnnnnnnnnn nnnnnnnnnn nnnnnnnnnn nnnnnnnnnn nnnnnnnnnn
      361 nnnnnnnnnn nnnnnnnnnn nnnnnnnnnn nnnnnnnnnn nnnnnnnnnn nnnnnnnnnn
      421 nnnngaaaac ctttactttc agtcgcacca tcaccatcac cattaagcta gcttgactga
      481 ctgagataca gcgtaccttc agctcacaga catgataaga tacattgatg agtttggaca
      541 aaccacaact agaatgcagt gaaaaaaatg ctttatttgt gaaatttgtg atgctattgc
      601 tttatttgta accattataa gctgcaataa acaagttaac aacaacaatt gcattcattt
      661 tatgtttcag gttcaggggg aggtgtggga ggttttttaa agcaagtaaa acctctacaa
      721 atgtggtatt ggcccatctc tatcggtatc gtagcataac cccttggggc ctctaaacgg
      781 gtcttgaggg gttttttgtg cccctcgggc cggattgcta tctaccggca ttggcgcaga
      841 aaaaaatgcc tgatgcgacg ctgcgcgtct tatactccca catatgccag attcagcaac
      901 ggatacggct tccccaactt gcccacttcc atacgtgtcc tccttaccag aaatttatcc
      961 ttaaggtcgt cagctatcct gcaggcgatc tctcgatttc gatcaagaca ttcctttaat
     1021 ggtcttttct ggacaccact aggggtcaga agtagttcat caaactttct tccctcccta
     1081 atctcattgg ttaccttggg ctatcgaaac ttaattaacc agtcaagtca gctacttggc
     1141 gagatcgact tgtctgggtt tcgactacgc tcagaattgc gtcagtcaag ttcgatctgg
     1201 tccttgctat tgcacccgtt ctccgattac gagtttcatt taaatcatgt gagcaaaagg
     1261 ccagcaaaag gccaggaacc gtaaaaaggc cgcgttgctg gcgtttttcc ataggctccg
     1321 cccccctgac gagcatcaca aaaatcgacg ctcaagtcag aggtggcgaa acccgacagg
     1381 actataaaga taccaggcgt ttccccctgg aagctccctc gtgcgctctc ctgttccgac
     1441 cctgccgctt accggatacc tgtccgcctt tctcccttcg ggaagcgtgg cgctttctca
     1501 tagctcacgc tgtaggtatc tcagttcggt gtaggtcgtt cgctccaagc tgggctgtgt
     1561 gcacgaaccc cccgttcagc ccgaccgctg cgccttatcc ggtaactatc gtcttgagtc
     1621 caacccggta agacacgact tatcgccact ggcagcagcc actggtaaca ggattagcag
     1681 agcgaggtat gtaggcggtg ctacagagtt cttgaagtgg tggcctaact acggctacac
     1741 tagaagaaca gtatttggta tctgcgctct gctgaagcca gttaccttcg gaaaaagagt
     1801 tggtagctct tgatccggca aacaaaccac cgctggtagc ggtggttttt ttgtttgcaa
     1861 gcagcagatt acgcgcagaa aaaaaggatc tcaagaagat cctttgatct tttctacggg
     1921 gtctgacgct cagtggaacg aaaactcacg ttaagggatt ttggtcatga gattatcaaa
     1981 aaggatcttc acctagatcc ttttaaatta aaaatgaagt tttaaatcaa tctaaagtat
     2041 atatgagtaa acttggtctg acagttacca atgcttaatc agtgaggcac ctatctcagc
     2101 gatctgtcta tttcgttcat ccatagttgc atttaaattt ccgaactctc caaggccctc
     2161 gtcggaaaat cttcaaacct ttcgtccgat ccatcttgca ggctacctct cgaacgaact
     2221 atcgcaagtc tcttggccgg ccttgcgcct tggctattgc ttggcagcgc ctatcgccag
     2281 gtattactcc aatcccgaat atccgagatc gggatcaccc gagagaagtt caacctacat
     2341 cctcaatccc gatctatccg agatccgagg aatatcgaaa tcggggcgcg cctggcctcc
     2401 gcgccgggtt ttggcgcctc ccgcgggcgc ccccctcgtc acggcgagcg ctgccacgtc
     2461 agacgaaggg cgcaggagcg tcctgatcct tccgcccgga cgctcaggac agcggcccgc
     2521 tgctcataag actcggcctt agaaccccag tatcagcaga aggacatttt aggacgggac
     2581 ttgggtgact ctagggcact ggttttcttt ccagagagcg gaacaggcga ggaaaagtag
     2641 tcccttctcg gcgattctgc ggagggatct ccgtggggcg gtgaacgccg atgattatat
     2701 aaggacgcgc cgggtgtggc acagctagtt ccgtcgcagc cgggatttgg gtcgcggttc
     2761 ttgtttgtgg atcgctgtga tcgtcacttg gtgagtagcg ggctgctggg ctggccgggg
     2821 ctttcgtggc cgccgggccg ctcggtggga cggaagcgtg tggagagacc gccaagggct
     2881 gtagtctggg tccgcgagca aggttgccct gaactggggg ttggggggag cgcagcaaaa
     2941 tggcggctgt tcccgagtct tgaatggaag acgcttgtga ggcgggctgt gaggtcgttg
     3001 aaacaaggtg gggggcatgg tgggcggcaa gaacccaagg tcttgagccc ttcgctaatg
     3061 cgggaaagct cttattcggg tgagatgggc tgggcaccat ctggggaccc tgacgtgaag
     3121 tttgtcactg actggagaac tcggtttgtc gtctgttgcg ggggcggcag ttatggcggt
     3181 gccgttgggc agtgcacccg tacctttggg agcgcgcgcc ctcgtcgtgt cgtgacgtca
     3241 cccgttctgt tggcttataa tgcagggtgg ggccacctgc cggtaggtgt gcggtaggct
     3301 tttctccgtc gcaggacgca gggttcgggc ctagggtagg ctctcctgaa tcgacaggcg
     3361 ccggacctct ggtgagggga gggataagtg aggcgtcagt ttctttggtc ggttttatgt
     3421 acctatcttc ttaagtagct gaagctccgg ttttgaacta tgcgctcggg gttggcgagt
     3481 gtgttttgtg aagtttttta ggcacctttt gaaatgtaat catttgggtc aatatgtaat
     3541 tttcagtgtt agacttgtaa attgtccgct aaattctggc cgtttttggc ttttttgtta
     3601 gacaacatga ccgagtacaa gcccacggtg cgcctcgcca cccgcgacga cgtccccagg
     3661 gccgtacgca ccctcgccgc cgcgttcgcc gactaccccg ccacgcgcca caccgtcgat
     3721 ccggaccgcc acatcgagcg ggtcaccgag ctgcaagaac tcttcctcac gcgcgtcggg
     3781 ctcgacatcg gcaaggtgtg ggtcgcggac gacggcgccg cggtggcggt ctggaccacg
     3841 ccggagagcg tcgaagcggg ggcggtgttc gccgagatcg gcccgcgcat ggccgagttg
     3901 agcggttccc ggctggccgc gcagcaacag atggagggcc tcctggcgcc gcaccggccc
     3961 aaggagcccg cgtggttcct ggccaccgtc ggcgtctcgc ccgaccacca gggcaagggt
     4021 ctgggcagcg ccgtcgtgct ccccggagtg gaggccgccg agcgcgccgg ggtgcccgcc
     4081 ttcctggaga cctccgcgcc ccgcaacctc cccttctacg agcggctcgg cttcaccgtc
     4141 accgccgacg tcgaggtgcc cgaaggaccg cgcacctggt gcatgacccg caagcccggt
     4201 gcctaggcta gtatgtaagc ctagtcttag ataataaaat cgctatccat cgaagatgga
     4261 tgtgtgttgg ttttttgtgt gtgtaacgct aggcgcgcct ggtgtaccga gaacgatcct
     4321 ctcagtgcga gtctcgacga tccatatcgt tgcttggcag tcagccagtc ggaatccagc
     4381 ttgggaccca ggaagtccaa tcgtcagata ttgtactcaa gcctggtcac ggcagcgtac
     4441 cgatctgttt aaacctagat attgatagtc tgatcggtca acgtataatc gagtcctagc
     4501 ttttgcaaac atctatcaag agacaggatc agcaggaggc tttcgcatga gtattcaaca
     4561 tttccgtgtc gcccttattc ccttttttgc ggcattttgc cttcctgttt ttgctcaccc
     4621 agaaacgctg gtgaaagtaa aagatgctga agatcagttg ggtgcgcgag tgggttacat
     4681 cgaactggat ctcaacagcg gtaagatcct tgagagtttt cgccccgaag aacgctttcc
     4741 aatgatgagc acttttaaag ttctgctatg tggcgcggta ttatcccgta ttgacgccgg
     4801 gcaagagcaa ctcggtcgcc gcatacacta ttctcagaat gacttggttg agtattcacc
     4861 agtcacagaa aagcatctta cggatggcat gacagtaaga gaattatgca gtgctgccat
     4921 aaccatgagt gataacactg cggccaactt acttctgaca acgattggag gaccgaagga
     4981 gctaaccgct tttttgcaca acatggggga tcatgtaact cgccttgatc gttgggaacc
     5041 ggagctgaat gaagccatac caaacgacga gcgtgacacc acgatgcctg tagcaatggc
     5101 aacaaccttg cgtaaactat taactggcga actacttact ctagcttccc ggcaacagtt
     5161 gatagactgg atggaggcgg ataaagttgc aggaccactt ctgcgctcgg cccttccggc
     5221 tggctggttt attgctgata aatctggagc cggtgagcgt gggtctcgcg gtatcattgc
     5281 agcactgggg ccagatggta agccctcccg tatcgtagtt atctacacga cggggagtca
     5341 ggcaactatg gatgaacgaa atagacagat cgctgagata ggtgcctcac tgattaagca
     5401 ttggtaaccg attctaggtg cattggcgca gaaaaaaatg cctgatgcga cgctgcgcgt
     5461 cttatactcc cacatatgcc agattcagca acggatacgg cttccccaac ttgcccactt
     5521 ccatacgtgt cctccttacc agaaatttat ccttaagatc ccgaatcgtt taaactcgac
     5581 tctggctcta tcgaatctcc gtcgtttcga gcttacgcga acagccgtgg cgctcatttg
     5641 ctcgtcgggc atcgaatctc gtcagctatc gtcagcttac ctttttggca gcgatcgcgg
     5701 ctcccgacat cttggaccat tagctccaca ggtatcttct tccctctagt ggtcataaca
     5761 gcagcttcag ctacctctca attcaaaaaa cccctcaaga cccgtttaga ggccccaagg
     5821 ggttatgcta tcaatcgttg cgttacacac acaaaaaacc aacacacatc catcttcgat
     5881 ggatagcgat tttattatct aactgctgat cgagtgtagc cagatctagt aatcaattac
     5941 ggggtcatta gttcatagcc catatatgga gttccgcgtt acataactta cggtaaatgg
     6001 cccgcctggc tgaccgccca acgacccccg cccattgacg tcaataatga cgtatgttcc
     6061 catagtaacg ccaataggga ctttccattg acgtcaatgg gtggagtatt tacggtaaac
     6121 tgcccacttg gcagtacatc aagtgtatca tatgccaagt acgcccccta ttgacgtcaa
     6181 tgacggtaaa tggcccgcct ggcattatgc ccagtacatg accttatggg actttcctac
     6241 ttggcagtac atctacgtat tagtcatcgc tattaccatg ctgatgcggt tttggcagta
     6301 catcaatggg cgtggatagc ggtttgactc acggggattt ccaagtctcc accccattga
     6361 cgtcaatggg agtttgtttt ggcaccaaaa tcaacgggac tttccaaaat gtcgtaacaa
     6421 ctccgcccca ttgacgcaaa tgggcggtag gcgtgtacgg tgggaggtct atataagcag
     6481 agctggttta gtgaaccgtc agatcagatc tttgtcgatc ctaccatcca ctcgacacac
     6541 ccgccagcgg ccgc
//
