[The description below was written by a language model from this plasmid's Addgene catalogue record and the feature table of its GenBank file.]
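Description:
pGBW-m4134309 is a 6,554 bp mammalian expression plasmid built on the pTwist_CMV_Puro_6 backbone and designed to produce wild-type SARS-CoV-2 nsp10, one of the non-structural proteins processed from the ORF1ab polyprotein. It is maintained in E. coli as a high-copy plasmid through a ColE1/pUC-type origin and selected with ampicillin via the beta-lactamase gene.

The expression cassette is driven by the human cytomegalovirus immediate-early enhancer and promoter, followed by a Kozak consensus that spans the numbering origin of the circular map. The roughly 416 bp nsp10 coding region is not annotated as a feature in its own right, but it evidently occupies the unannotated stretch between the Kozak sequence and the downstream tag. At its C terminus the protein is fused in frame to a TEV protease recognition site and a 6xHis tag, so the product can be captured by metal-affinity chromatography and the tag then cleaved off. An SV40 polyadenylation signal terminates the transcript.

A separate cassette, in which the human ubiquitin C promoter drives puromycin N-acetyltransferase with a synthetic poly(A) signal, allows puromycin selection of transfected mammalian cells. The backbone also carries 5' and 3' beta-globin insulator elements, T7 and rrnG transcription terminators and an additional synthetic poly(A) signal upstream of the CMV enhancer. These features presumably limit read-through and interference between the bacterial and mammalian transcription units. The plasmid belongs to a set of tagged SARS-CoV-2 protein constructs intended for mammalian protein expression and/or purification.
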