Addgene plasmid #152694: pGBW-m4134309
Purpose: Mammalian expression plasmid for SARS-CoV-2 nsp10
Depositing lab: Ginkgo Bioworks & Benjie Chen. Depositing organization: Ginkgo Bioworks.
Backbone
  Vector backbone: pTwist_CMV_Puro_6
  Backbone size w/o insert (bp): 6080
  Vector type: Mammalian Expression
  Selectable markers: Puromycin
Growth in bacteria
  Bacterial resistance: Ampicillin, 100 μg/mL
  Growth temperature: 37°C
  Growth strain: DH5alpha
  Copy number: High Copy
Gene/Insert
  Gene/Insert name: SARS-CoV-2 nsp10
  Species: Severe acute respiratory syndrome coronavirus 2
  Insert size (bp): 416
  Mutation: wt
  Entrez Gene: ORF1ab (a.k.a. GU280_gp01)
  Promoter: CMV
  Tag / fusion protein: Cleavable TEV;6xHis-003 (C terminal on backbone)
  Cloning method: Unknown
Resource information
  A portion of this plasmid was derived from a plasmid made by: GinkgoBioworks
Depositor comments: NCBI reference sequence: YP_009725306.1
How to cite: pGBW-m4134309 was a gift from Ginkgo Bioworks & Benjie Chen (Addgene plasmid # 152694 ; http://n2t.net/addgene:152694 ; RRID:Addgene_152694)
